>Addgene plasmid #178486 | pETM33_SIN3A_PAH | addgene full sequence | sequence record 357295 | Addgene NGS Result
TTGAGATCCTTTTTTTCTGCGCGTAATCTGCTGCTTGCAAACAAAAAAACCACCGCTACCAGCGGTGGTT
TGTTTGCCGGATCAAGAGCTACCAACTCTTTTTCCGAAGGTAACTGGCTTCAGCAGAGCGCAGATACCAA
ATACTGTCCTTCTAGTGTAGCCGTAGTTAGGCCACCACTTCAAGAACTCTGTAGCACCGCCTACATACCT
CGCTCTGCTAATCCTGTTACCAGTGGCTGCTGCCAGTGGCGATAAGTCGTGTCTTACCGGGTTGGACTCA
AGACGATAGTTACCGGATAAGGCGCAGCGGTCGGGCTGAACGGGGGGTTCGTGCACACAGCCCAGCTTGG
AGCGAACGACCTACACCGAACTGAGATACCTACAGCGTGAGCTATGAGAAAGCGCCACGCTTCCCGAAGG
GAGAAAGGCGGACAGGTATCCGGTAAGCGGCAGGGTCGGAACAGGAGAGCGCACGAGGGAGCTTCCAGGG
GGAAACGCCTGGTATCTTTATAGTCCTGTCGGGTTTCGCCACCTCTGACTTGAGCGTCGATTTTTGTGAT
GCTCGTCAGGGGGGCGGAGCCTATGGAAAAACGCCAGCAACGCGGCCTTTTTACGGTTCCTGGCCTTTTG
CTGGCCTTTTGCTCACATGTTCTTTCCTGCGTTATCCCCTGATTCTGTGGATAACCGTATTACCGCCTTT
GAGTGAGCTGATACCGCTCGCCGCAGCCGAACGACCGAGCGCAGCGAGTCAGTGAGCGAGGAAGCGGAAG
AGCGCCTGATGCGGTATTTTCTCCTTACGCATCTGTGCGGTATTTCACACCGCAATGGTGCACTCTCAGT
ACAATCTGCTCTGATGCCGCATAGTTAAGCCAGTATACACTCCGCTATCGCTACGTGACTGGGTCATGGC
TGCGCCCCGACACCCGCCAACACCCGCTGACGCGCCCTGACGGGCTTGTCTGCTCCCGGCATCCGCTTAC
AGACAAGCTGTGACCGTCTCCGGGAGCTGCATGTGTCAGAGGTTTTCACCGTCATCACCGAAACGCGCGA
GGCAGCTGCGGTAAAGCTCATCAGCGTGGTCGTGAAGCGATTCACAGATGTCTGCCTGTTCATCCGCGTC
CAGCTCGTTGAGTTTCTCCAGAAGCGTTAATGTCTGGCTTCTGATAAAGCGGGCCATGTTAAGGGCGGTT
TTTTCCTGTTTGGTCACTGATGCCTCCGTGTAAGGGGGATTTCTGTTCATGGGGGTAATGATACCGATGA
AACGAGAGAGGATGCTCACGATACGGGTTACTGATGATGAACATGCCCGGTTACTGGAACGTTGTGAGGG
TAAACAACTGGCGGTATGGATGCGGCGGGACCAGAGAAAAATCACTCAGGGTCAATGCCAGCGCTTCGTT
AATACAGATGTAGGTGTTCCACAGGGTAGCCAGCAGCATCCTGCGATGCAGATCCGGAACATAATGGTGC
AGGGCGCTGACTTCCGCGTTTCCAGACTTTACGAAACACGGAAACCGAAGACCATTCATGTTGTTGCTCA
GGTCGCAGACGTTTTGCAGCAGCAGTCGCTTCACGTTCGCTCGCGTATCGGTGATTCATTCTGCTAACCA
GTAAGGCAACCCCGCCAGCCTAGCCGGGTCCTCAACGACAGGAGCACGATCATGCGCACCCGTGGGGCCG
CCATGCCGGCGATAATGGCCTGCTTCTCGCCGAAACGTTTGGTGGCGGGACCAGTGACGAAGGCTTGAGC
GAGGGCGTGCAAGATTCCGAATACCGCAAGCGACAGGCCGATCATCGTCGCGCTCCAGCGAAAGCGGTCC
TCGCCGAAAATGACCCAGAGCGCTGCCGGCACCTGTCCTACGAGTTGCATGATAAAGAAGACAGTCATAA
GTGCGGCGACGATAGTCATGCCCCGCGCCCACCGGAAGGAGCTGACTGGGTTGAAGGCTCTCAAGGGCAT
CGGTCGAGATCCCGGTGCCTAATGAGTGAGCTAACTTACATTAATTGCGTTGCGCTCACTGCCCGCTTTC
CAGTCGGGAAACCTGTCGTGCCAGCTGCATTAATGAATCGGCCAACGCGCGGGGAGAGGCGGTTTGCGTA
TTGGGCGCCAGGGTGGTTTTTCTTTTCACCAGTGAGACGGGCAACAGCTGATTGCCCTTCACCGCCTGGC
CCTGAGAGAGTTGCAGCAAGCGGTCCACGCTGGTTTGCCCCAGCAGGCGAAAATCCTGTTTGATGGTGGT
TAACGGCGGGATATAACATGAGCTGTCTTCGGTATCGTCGTATCCCACTACCGAGATATCCGCACCAACG
CGCAGCCCGGACTCGGTAATGGCGCGCATTGCGCCCAGCGCCATCTGATCGTTGGCAACCAGCATCGCAG
TGGGAACGATGCCCTCATTCAGCATTTGCATGGTTTGTTGAAAACCGGACATGGCACTCCAGTCGCCTTC
CCGTTCCGCTATCGGCTGAATTTGATTGCGAGTGAGATATTTATGCCAGCCAGCCAGACGCAGACGCGCC
GAGACAGAACTTAATGGGCCCGCTAACAGCGCGATTTGCTGGTGACCCAATGCGACCAGATGCTCCACGC
CCAGTCGCGTACCGTCTTCATGGGAGAAAATAATACTGTTGATGGGTGTCTGGTCAGAGACATCAAGAAA
TAACGCCGGAACATTAGTGCAGGCAGCTTCCACAGCAATGGCATCCTGGTCATCCAGCGGATAGTTAATG
ATCAGCCCACTGACGCGTTGCGCGAGAAGATTGTGCACCGCCGCTTTACAGGCTTCGACGCCGCTTCGTT
CTACCATCGACACCACCACGCTGGCACCCAGTTGATCGGCGCGAGATTTAATCGCCGCGACAATTTGCGA
CGGCGCGTGCAGGGCCAGACTGGAGGTGGCAACGCCAATCAGCAACGACTGTTTGCCCGCCAGTTGTTGT
GCCACGCGGTTGGGAATGTAATTCAGCTCCGCCATCGCCGCTTCCACTTTTTCCCGCGTTTTCGCAGAAA
CGTGGCTGGCCTGGTTCACCACGCGGGAAACGGTCTGATAAGAGACACCGGCATACTCTGCGACATCGTA
TAACGTTACTGGTTTCACATTCACCACCCTGAATTGACTCTCTTCCGGGCGCTATCATGCCATACCGCGA
AAGGTTTTGCGCCATTCGATGGTGTCCGGGATCTCGACGCTCTCCCTTATGCGACTCCTGCATTAGGAAG
CAGCCCAGTAGTAGGTTGAGGCCGTTGAGCACCGCCGCCGCAAGGAATGGTGCATGCAAGGAGATGGCGC
CCAACAGTCCCCCGGCCACGGGGCCTGCCACCATACCCACGCCGAAACAAGCGCTCATGAGCCCGAAGTG
GCGAGCCCGATCTTCCCCATCGGTGATGTCGGCGATATAGGCGCCAGCAACCGCACCTGTGGCGCCGGTG
ATGCCGGCCACGATGCGTCCGGCGTAGAGGATCGAGATCTCGATCCCGCGAAATTAATACGACTCACTAT
AGGGGAATTGTGAGCGGATAACAATTCCCCTCTAGAAATAATTTTGTTTAACTTTAAGAAGGAGATATAC
CATGAAACATCACCATCACCATCACAACACTAGTAGCAATTCCATGTCCCCTATACTAGGTTATTGGAAA
ATTAAGGGCCTTGTGCAACCCACTCGACTTCTTTTGGAATATCTTGAAGAAAAATATGAAGAGCATTTGT
ATGAGCGCGATGAAGGTGATAAATGGCGAAACAAAAAGTTTGAATTGGGTTTGGAGTTTCCCAATCTTCC
TTATTATATTGATGGTGATGTTAAATTAACACAGTCTATGGCCATCATACGTTATATAGCTGACAAGCAC
AACATGTTGGGTGGTTGTCCAAAAGAGCGTGCAGAGATTTCAATGCTTGAAGGAGCGGTTTTGGATATTA
GATACGGTGTTTCGAGAATTGCATATAGTAAAGACTTTGAAACTCTCAAAGTTGATTTTCTTAGCAAGCT
ACCTGAAATGCTGAAAATGTTCGAAGATCGTTTATGTCATAAAACATATTTAAATGGTGATCATGTAACC
CATCCTGACTTCATGTTGTATGACGCTCTTGATGTTGTTTTATACATGGACCCAATGTGCCTGGATGCGT
TCCCAAAATTAGTTTGTTTTAAAAAACGTATTGAAGCTATCCCACAAATTGATAAGTACTTGAAATCCAG
CAAGTATATAGCATGGCCTTTGCAGGGCTGGCAAGCCACGTTTGGTGGTGGCGACCATCCTCCAAAATCG
GATCTGGAAGTTCTGTTCCAGGGGCCCATGGGTAGCCTGCAGAACAACCAACCGGTGGAGTTCAACCACG
CGATCAACTACGTTAACAAGATTAAAAACCGTTTCCAGGGCCAACCGGACATCTACAAGGCGTTTCTGGA
AATTCTGCACACCTATCAGAAGGAGCAACGTAACGCGAAAGAAGCGGGTGGCAACTACACCCCGGCGCTG
ACCGAGCAGGAAGTGTATGCGCAAGTTGCGCGTCTGTTTAAAAACCAGGAAGACCTGCTGAGCGAGTTCG
GTCAATTTCTGCCGGATGCGTAAGAATTCGAGCTCCGTCGACAAGCTTGCGGCCGCACTCGAGCACCACC
ACCACCACCACTGAGATCCGGCTGCTAACAAAGCCCGAAAGGAAGCTGAGTTGGCTGCTGCCACCGCTGA
GCAATAACTAGCATAACCCCTTGGGGCCTCTAAACGGGTCTTGAGGGGTTTTTTGCTGAAAGGAGGAACT
ATATCCGGATTGGCGAATGGG
[124 nt withheld, positions 4782-4905]
C
[91 nt withheld, positions 4907-4997]
A
[49 nt withheld, positions 4999-5047]
CCTTTGACGTTGGAGTCCACGTTCTTTAATAGTGGACTCTTGTTCCAAACTGGAACAACACTCAACCCTA
TCTCGGTCTATTCTTTTGATTTATAAGGGATTTTGCCGATTTCGGCCTATTGGTTAAAAAATGAGCTGAT
TTAACAAAAATTTAACGCGAATTTTAACAAAATATTAACGCTTACAATTTAGGTGGCACTTTTCGGGGAA
ATGTGCGCGGAACCCCTATTTGTTTATTTTTCTAAATACATTCAAATATGTATCCGCTCATGAATTAATT
CTTAGAAAAACTCATCGAGCATCAAATGAAACTGCAATTTATTCATATCAGGATTATCAATACCATATTT
TTGAAAAAGCCGTTTCTGTAATGAAGGAGAAAACTCACCGAGGCAGTTCCATAGGATGGCAAGATCCTGG
TATCGGTCTGCGATTCCGACTCGTCCAACATCAATACAACCTATTAATTTCCCCTCGTCAAAAATAAGGT
TATCAAGTGAGAAATCACCATGAGTGACGACTGAATCCGGTGAGAATGGCAAAAGTTTATGCATTTCTTT
CCAGACTTGTTCAACAGGCCAGCCATTACGCTCGTCATCAAAATCACTCGCATCAACCAAACCGTTATTC
ATTCGTGATTGCGCCTGAGCGAGACGAAATACGCGATCGCTGTTAAAAGGACAATTACAAACAGGAATCG
AATGCAACCGGCGCAGGAACACTGCCAGCGCATCAACAATATTTTCACCTGAATCAGGATATTCTTCTAA
TACCTGGAATGCTGTTTTCCCGGGGATCGCAGTGGTGAGTAACCATGCATCATCAGGAGTACGGATAAAA
TGCTTGATGGTCGGAAGAGGCATAAATTCCGTCAGCCAGTTTAGTCTGACCATCTCATCTGTAACATCAT
TGGCAACGCTACCTTTGCCATGTTTCAGAAACAACTCTGGCGCATCGGGCTTCCCATACAATCGATAGAT
TGTCGCACCTGATTGCCCGACATTATCGCGAGCCCATTTATACCCATATAAATCAGCATCCATGTTGGAA
TTTAATCGCGGCCTAGAGCAAGACGTTTCCCGTTGAATATGGCTCATAACACCCCTTGTATTACTGTTTA
TGTAAGCAGACAGTTTTATTGTTCATGACCAAAATCCCTTAACGTGAGTTTTCGTTCCACTGAGCGTCAG
ACCCCGTAGAAAAGATCAAAGGATCTTC
Features (pLannotate 1.2.2; 21 found; start..end, strand, type, name):
      1..589     +  rep_origin     ori: high-copy-number ColE1/pMB1/pBR322/pUC origin of replication
    775..914     -  misc_feature   bom: basis of mobility region from pBR322
   1016..1207    -  CDS            rop: Rop protein, which maintains plasmids at low copy number; rop
   1224..1604    +  CDS            YPB1_ECOLX: Protein predicted: Swiss-Prot protein existence level 4. From Escherichia coli.
   1676..1967    -  CDS            TcR (fragment): tetracycline efflux protein; tet; confers resistance to tetracycline
   1982..2003    -  protein_bind   CAP binding site: CAP binding activates transcription in the presence of cAMP. E. coli catabolite activator protein
   2016..3098    -  CDS            lacI: lac repressor; lacI; The lac repressor binds to the lac operator to inhibit transcription in E. coli. This inhibition can be relieved by adding lactose or isopropyl-β-D-thiogalactopyranoside (IPTG).
   3099..3176    -  promoter       lacI promoter: lacI
   3184..3463    -  CDS            TcR (fragment): tetracycline efflux protein; tet; confers resistance to tetracycline
   3485..3503    +  promoter       T7 promoter: promoter for bacteriophage T7 RNA polymerase
   3504..3528    +  protein_bind   lac operator: The lac repressor binds to the lac operator to inhibit transcription in E. coli. This inhibition can be relieved by adding lactose or isopropyl-β-D-thiogalactopyranoside (IPTG). lac repressor encoded by lacI
   3543..3565    +  RBS            RBS: efficient ribosome binding site from bacteriophage T7 gene 10 (Olins and Rangwala, 1989)
   3578..3595    +  CDS            7xHis (fragment): 6xHis affinity tag
   3614..4267    +  CDS            GST26_SCHJA: Experimental evidence at protein level: Swiss-Prot protein existence level 1. GST isoenzymes appear to play a central role in the parasite detoxification system. Other functions are also suspected including a role in increasing the solubility of haematin in the parasite gut. From Schistosoma japonicum (Blood fluke).
   4304..4570    +  CDS            SIN3A (fragment): SIN3A_HUMAN - Experimental evidence at protein level: Swiss-Prot protein existence level 1. Acts as a transcriptional repressor. Corepressor for REST. Interacts with MXI1 to repress MYC responsive genes and antagonize MYC oncogenic activities. Also interacts with MXD1-MAX heterodimers to repress transcription by tethering SIN3A to DNA. Acts cooperatively with OGT to repress transcription in parallel with histone deacetylation. Involved in the control of the circadian rhythms. Required for the transcriptional repression of circadian target genes, such as PER1, mediated by the large PER complex
   4614..4631    +  CDS            9xHis (fragment): 9xHis affinity tag
   4641..4690    +  CDS            SET1 (fragment): solubility-enhancement tag derived from T7 phage gene 10B
   4698..4745    +  terminator     T7 terminator: transcription terminator for bacteriophage T7 RNA polymerase
   4782..5210    +  rep_origin     f1 ori (sequence partly withheld): f1 bacteriophage origin of replication; arrow indicates direction of (+) strand synthesis
   5263..5320    +  promoter       AmpR promoter (fragment): bla
   5329..6144    -  CDS            KanR: aminoglycoside phosphotransferase; aph(3')-Ia; confers resistance to kanamycin in bacteria or G418 (Geneticin®) in eukaryotes
