[The description below was written by a language model from this plasmid's Addgene catalogue record and pLannotate feature annotations shown in this document.]
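Description:
pETM33_SIN3A_PAH is a bacterial expression plasmid built on the pETM33 backbone, a pET-type vector, for producing a PAH (paired amphipathic helix) domain fragment of the human transcriptional corepressor SIN3A in E. coli. The plasmid totals about 6.3 kb and carries a ColE1/pBR322-type origin together with the bom site and the rop gene, which normally holds copy number down; the record itself lists copy number as unknown. Selection is by kanamycin through an aminoglycoside phosphotransferase gene. An f1 origin is also present, along with tetracycline-resistance gene fragments and a partial AmpR promoter that appear to be non-functional backbone remnants.

The expression cassette is driven by a T7 promoter with an adjacent lac operator, followed by the T7 gene 10 ribosome binding site. A plasmid-borne lacI gene supplies repressor, so transcription stays off until IPTG is added in a host that provides T7 RNA polymerase, such as a BL21(DE3) derivative. The open reading frame encodes an N-terminal His tag, Schistosoma japonicum glutathione S-transferase, and then the short SIN3A segment, which was inserted between NcoI and EcoRI sites that were destroyed during cloning. The cassette ends at a T7 terminator. A second His-tag sequence and a short fragment resembling a solubility tag are annotated downstream of the insert, but the record describes only the N-terminal His-GST fusion, so these may be untranslated vector sequence.

The double tag allows purification on nickel or glutathione resins. The associated study mapped binding sites in unstructured regions of the human proteome, which suggests the purified domain served as a bait protein for peptide interaction screening.
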