Addgene plasmid #178486: pETM33_SIN3A_PAH
Purpose: Bacterial expression of human domain with His-tag and GST tag
Depositing lab: Ylva Ivarsson. Depositing organization: Uppsala University. Publication: Proteome-scale mapping of binding sites in the unstructured regions of the human proteome. Benz C, Ali M, Krystkowiak I, Simonetti L, Sayadi A, Mihalic F, Kliche J, Andersson E, Jemth P, Davey NE, Ivarsson Y. Mol Syst Biol. 2022 Jan;18(1):e10584. doi: 10.15252/msb.202110584. PubMed 35044719.
Backbone
  Vector backbone: pETM33
  Backbone size w/o insert (bp): 6017
  Vector type: Bacterial Expression
Growth in bacteria
  Bacterial resistance: Kanamycin, 50 μg/mL
  Growth temperature: 37°C
  Growth strain: DH5alpha
  Copy number: Unknown
Gene/Insert
  Gene/Insert name: SIN3A_PAH
  Species: H. sapiens (human); Synthetic
  Entrez Gene: SIN3A (a.k.a. CHR15DELq24, DEL15Q24, WITKOS)
  Promoter: T7/LacO
  Tag / fusion protein: His-GST (N terminal on insert)
  Cloning method: Restriction Enzyme; 5′ cloning site Nco1 (destroyed during cloning); 3′ cloning site EcoR1 (destroyed during cloning)
  Sequencing primers: 5′ CGGATCTGGAAGTTCTGTTCC; 3′ GAGTGCGGCCGCAAGCTTG
Terms and licenses: Academic/Nonprofit Terms; Industry Terms: Not Available to Industry
Depositor comments: Please visit https://www.biorxiv.org/content/10.1101/2021.04.13.439572v1 for bioRxv preprint. Growth in BL21 DE3 gold 37 C after induction with 1mM IPTG 4 hours 30 C. Insert: GSLQNNQPVEFNHAINYVNKIKNRFQGQPDIYKAFLEILHTYQKEQRNAKEAGGNYTPALTEQEVYAQVARLFKNQEDLLSEFGQFLPDA.
How to cite: pETM33_SIN3A_PAH was a gift from Ylva Ivarsson (Addgene plasmid # 178486 ; http://n2t.net/addgene:178486 ; RRID:Addgene_178486)
